>Addgene plasmid #82718 | pCDFDuet-MKK6-EE | addgene partial sequence | sequence record 160993 | pCW-SEQ-fwd 5'-ACATCGTATAACGTTACTGG-3'
CGGGCGCTATCATGCCATACCGCGAAAGGTTTTGCGCCATTCGATGGTGTCCGGGATCTCGACGCTCTCC
CTTATGCGACTCCTGCATTAGGAAATTAATACGACTCACTATAGGGGAATTGTGAGCGGATAACAATTCC
CCTGTAGAAATAATTTTGTTTAACTTTAATAAGGAGATATACCATGGGCAGCAGCCATCACCATCATCAC
CACAGCCAGGATCTATGTCTCAGTCGAAAGGCAAGAAGCGAAACCCTGGCCTTAAAATTCCAAAAGAAGC
ATTTGAACAACCTCAGACCAGTTCCACACCACCTAGAGATTTAGACTCCAAGGCTTGCATTTCTATTGGA
AATCAGAACTTTGAGGTGAAGGCAGATGACCTGGAGCCTATAATGGAACTGGGACGAGGTGCGTACGGGG
TGGTGGAGAAGATGCGGCACGTGCCCAGCGGGCAGATCATGGCAGTGAAGCGGATCCGAGCCACAGTAAA
TAGCCAGGAACAGAAACGGCTACTGATGGATTTGGATATTTCCATGAGGACGGTGGACTGTCCATTCACT
GTCACCTTTTATGGCGCACTGTTTCGGGAGGGTGATGTGTGGATCTGCATGGAGCTCATGGATACATCAC
TAGATAAATTCTACAAACAAGTTATTGATAAAGGCCAGACAATTCCAGAGGACATCTTAGGGAA
