>Addgene plasmid #82718 | pCDFDuet-MKK6-EE | addgene partial sequence | sequence record 160994 | DuetUP2 5'-GATTATGCGGCCGTGTACAA-3'
AGCTTGTCGACTTAGTCTCCAAGAATCAGTTTTACAAAAGATGCCACATCTGTTCCTTTGGATTCATGTA
GGGTGAAAAATGGATGTTGCATTAGCTCTGGGTATGTAGGCCGTTCTTTGGAATTCTTCTTTAAGCACTG
TGAGGTAAAGTCAACAAACTCTGCAGAGAACTTGTCTGCTGGGAGTTGTGGCGATGGCTCCTCTACCACC
TGTTTGAGCTGCTGAAATGGAGTTCCCCATGAATCATAGGGAAATCGAAGGATGGCCAACTCAATCATCG
TGATGCCCAGACTCCAAATGTCAGACTTCACACTGTATCCCTTCTGGTTGAGCTCTGGGTTTATTCTTTC
AGGGGCCATGTATGGTTTGCAACCTGCATCAATTTCTTTAGCAACCTCGTCCACCAAGTAGCCACTGATT
CCAAAATCGCACATCTTCACTTGACCGAGAGCATTGATGAGTACATTAGAAGGCTTGACGTCTCTGTGAA
TGACAGACAGCTTACTATGTAAATGTTCTAATGCTTTTACAATAGAAACTGCTATTTTCCCTAAGATGTC
CTCTGGAATTGTCTGGCCTTTATCAATAACTTGTTTGTAGAATTTATCTAGTGATGTATCCATGAGCTCC
ATGCAGATCCACACATCACCCTCCCGAAACAGTGCGCCATAAAAGGTGACAGTGAATGGACAGTCCACCG
TCCTCATGGAAATATCCAAATCCATCAGTAGCCGTTTCTGTTCCTGGCTATTTACTGTGGCTCGGATCCG
CTTCACTGCCATGATCTGCCCGCTGG
