[The description below was written by a language model from this plasmid's Addgene catalogue record.]
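Description:
pCDFDuet-MKK6-EE is a bacterial expression plasmid built on the pCDFDuet-1 backbone, a dual-cassette coexpression vector with two multiple cloning sites. It is selected with streptomycin. The total size is recorded as 4786 bp, made up of a 3781 bp backbone and a 1005 bp insert. The catalogue entry lists copy number as unknown and includes no feature table, so the origin of replication, promoters and any backbone-encoded tags are not explicitly documented. Duet vectors of this family generally place each cloning site under a T7 promoter/lac operator, which fits the note that a BL21-type strain is used for protein expression and a standard cloning strain for propagation.

The insert is human MKK6 (MAP2K6), the dual-specificity MAP kinase kinase that activates p38 MAP kinases. It carries two phosphomimetic substitutions, Ser207 to Glu and Thr211 to Glu. These put acidic residues at the activation-loop phosphorylation sites and make the kinase constitutively active without upstream signalling. The gene was cloned by restriction digestion into the first multiple cloning site between BamHI and SalI. The 5′ BamHI site was destroyed during cloning and the SalI site was kept.

The second multiple cloning site is empty, so a second open reading frame could be added there. The plasmid could also be paired with a compatible Duet vector for coexpression, for example with an MKK6 substrate kinase to be phosphorylated in bacteria, although the record does not name a specific partner. The associated publication concerns profiling of protein phosphatase activities, which suggests a use in preparing phosphorylated kinase substrates.
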