Addgene plasmid #82718: pCDFDuet-MKK6-EE
Purpose: Expresses constitutively active human MKK6. Multiple cloning site 2 is empty.
Depositing lab: Kevin Janes. Depositing organization: University of Virginia. Publication: Profiling Subcellular Protein Phosphatase Responses to Coxsackievirus B3 Infection of Cardiomyocytes. Shah M, Smolko CM, Kinicki S, Chapman ZD, Brautigan DL, Janes KA. Mol Cell Proteomics. 2017 Apr;16(4 suppl 1):S244-S262. doi: 10.1074/mcp.O116.063487. Epub 2017 Feb 7. PubMed 28174228.
Backbone
  Vector backbone: pCDFDuet-1
  Backbone size w/o insert (bp): 3781
  Total vector size (bp): 4786
  Vector type: Bacterial Expression
Growth in bacteria
  Bacterial resistance: Streptomycin, 50 μg/mL
  Growth temperature: 37°C
  Growth strain: DH5alpha
  Growth instructions: Use strain BL21 for protein expression
  Copy number: Unknown
Gene/Insert
  Gene/Insert name: MKK6
  Species: H. sapiens (human)
  Insert size (bp): 1005
  Mutation: Ser207 to Glu, Thr211 to Glu
  GenBank ID: NM_002758
  Entrez Gene: MAP2K6 (a.k.a. MAPKK6, MEK6, MKK6, PRKMK6, SAPKK-3, SAPKK3)
  Cloning method: Restriction Enzyme; 5′ cloning site BamHI (destroyed during cloning); 3′ cloning site SalI (not destroyed)
  Sequencing primers: 5′ ACYCDuetUP1; 3′ DuetDOWN1
Terms and licenses: Academic/Nonprofit Terms; Industry Terms: Not Available to Industry
How to cite: pCDFDuet-MKK6-EE was a gift from Kevin Janes (Addgene plasmid # 82718 ; http://n2t.net/addgene:82718 ; RRID:Addgene_82718)
